Addgene plasmid #86872: pVENUS-N1-POLR2G-GFP
Purpose: To express POLR2G (RPB7) tagged with VENUS at C terminus.
Depositing lab: Yihong Ye. Publication: The HECT domain ubiquitin ligase HUWE1 targets unassembled soluble proteins for degradation. Xu Y, Anderson DE, Ye Y. Cell Discov. 2016 Nov 8;2:16040. eCollection 2016. 10.1038/celldisc.2016.40 PubMed 27867533.
Backbone
  Vector backbone: pVENUS-N1
  Backbone size w/o insert (bp): 4700
  Total vector size (bp): 5216
  Modifications to backbone: none
  Vector type: Mammalian Expression
  Selectable markers: Neomycin (select with G418)
Growth in bacteria
  Bacterial resistance: Kanamycin, 50 μg/mL
  Growth temperature: 37°C
  Growth strain: DH5alpha
  Copy number: High Copy
Gene/Insert
  Gene/Insert name: POLR2G (alt name: RPB7)
  Species: H. sapiens (human)
  Insert size (bp): 516
  Mutation: none
  GenBank ID: NM_002696.2.
  Entrez Gene: POLR2G (a.k.a. RPB19, RPB7, hRPB19, hsRPB7)
  Promoter: CMV
  Tag / fusion protein: VENUS (C terminal on backbone)
  Cloning method: Restriction Enzyme; 5′ cloning site HindIII (not destroyed); 3′ cloning site BamHI (unknown if destroyed)
  Sequencing primers: 5′ CMV-F; 3′ pEGFP-N
Terms and licenses: Academic/Nonprofit Terms; Industry Terms: Not Available to Industry
How to cite: pVENUS-N1-POLR2G-GFP was a gift from Yihong Ye (Addgene plasmid # 86872 ; http://n2t.net/addgene:86872 ; RRID:Addgene_86872)
