[The description below was written by a language model from this plasmid's Addgene catalogue record and pLannotate feature annotations shown in this document.]
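Description:
pVENUS-N1-POLR2G-GFP is a mammalian expression plasmid built on the pVENUS-N1 backbone, an N1-style fusion vector in which the fluorescent protein lies downstream of the cloning site. It is about 5.2 kb in total and carries a high-copy ColE1/pUC-type origin for propagation in E. coli, along with an f1 phage origin. A single NeoR/KanR (Tn5 aminoglycoside phosphotransferase) gene serves both hosts. A bacterial bla-type promoter drives it for kanamycin selection, and an adjacent SV40 enhancer/early promoter drives it in mammalian cells for G418 selection, with an HSV TK polyadenylation signal terminating the cassette. The automated annotation also flags short fragments of ble, SV40 large T antigen and a bGH poly(A) signal. These appear to be backbone remnants or incidental matches rather than functional parts.

The payload is the 516 bp coding sequence of human POLR2G (RPB7), a subunit of RNA polymerase II that forms a subcomplex with RPB4. It was inserted between HindIII and BamHI sites without recorded mutations. The annotation tool matched this CDS to the bovine RPB7 protein entry, but the catalogue lists the species as human. Transcription is driven by the CMV immediate-early enhancer and promoter, and the open reading frame is followed after a short linker region by Venus, a fast-maturing yellow fluorescent protein, then an SV40 poly(A) signal. Despite the "GFP" in the plasmid name, both the catalogue and the feature table identify the C-terminal tag as Venus. The stated purpose is to express POLR2G tagged with Venus at its C terminus in mammalian cells. The fluorescent tag would allow the subunit's level or localisation to be monitored, and the associated study concerns ubiquitin ligase-mediated degradation of unassembled soluble proteins.
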