Features (pLannotate 1.2.2; 15 found; start..end, strand, type, name):
     12..600     +  rep_origin     ori: high-copy-number ColE1/pMB1/pBR322/pUC origin of replication
    775..1078    +  enhancer       CMV enhancer: human cytomegalovirus immediate early enhancer
   1079..1282    +  promoter       CMV promoter: human cytomegalovirus (CMV) immediate early promoter
   1305..1341    +  misc_feature   MCS (fragment): multiple cloning site
   1348..1863    +  CDS            POLR2G (sequence withheld): RPB7_BOVIN - Experimental evidence at protein level: Swiss-Prot protein existence level 1. DNA-dependent RNA polymerase catalyzes the transcription of DNA into RNA using the four ribonucleoside triphosphates as substrates. Component of RNA polymerase II which synthesizes mRNA precursors and many functional non-coding RNAs. Pol II is the central component of the basal RNA polymerase II transcription machinery. It is composed of mobile elements that move relative to each other. RPB7 is part of a subcomplex with RPB4 that binds to a pocket formed by RPB1, RPB2 and RPB6 at the base of the clamp el
   1885..2604    +  CDS            Venus: yellow fluorescent protein (YFP) with fast and efficient maturation (Nagai et al., 2002) mammalian codon-optimized
   2621..2704    +  CDS            large T antigen (fragment): large T antigen from SV40 (simian virus 40)
   2727..2848    +  polyA_signal   SV40 poly(A) signal: SV40 polyadenylation signal
   2882..3310    -  rep_origin     f1 ori (sequence partly withheld): f1 bacteriophage origin of replication; arrow indicates direction of (+) strand synthesis
   3337..3441    +  promoter       AmpR promoter: bla
   3443..3800    +  promoter       SV40 promoter: SV40 enhancer and early promoter
   3835..4629    +  CDS            NeoR/KanR: aminoglycoside phosphotransferase from Tn5; aph(3')-II (or nptII); confers resistance to neomycin, kanamycin, and G418 (Geneticin®)
   4650..4802    +  CDS            ble (fragment): BLE_KLEPN - Experimental evidence at protein level: Swiss-Prot protein existence level 1. Binding protein with a strong affinity to the bleomycin family of antibiotics. Binds to CL990; an antimitotic-antibiotic compound. From Klebsiella pneumoniae.
   4861..4908    +  polyA_signal   HSV TK poly(A) signal: herpes simplex virus thymidine kinase polyadenylation signal (Cole and Stacy, 1985)
   4999..5015    -  polyA_signal   bGH poly(A) signal (fragment): bovine growth hormone polyadenylation signal
>Addgene plasmid #86872 | pVENUS-N1-POLR2G-GFP | addgene full sequence | sequence record 175237 | Addgene NGS Result
AAAGGATCTTCTTGAGATCCTTTTTTTCTGCGCGTAATCTGCTGCTTGCAAACAAAAAAACCACCGCTAC
CAGCGGTGGTTTGTTTGCCGGATCAAGAGCTACCAACTCTTTTTCCGAAGGTAACTGGCTTCAGCAGAGC
GCAGATACCAAATACTGTTCTTCTAGTGTAGCCGTAGTTAGGCCACCACTTCAAGAACTCTGTAGCACCG
CCTACATACCTCGCTCTGCTAATCCTGTTACCAGTGGCTGCTGCCAGTGGCGATAAGTCGTGTCTTACCG
GGTTGGACTCAAGACGATAGTTACCGGATAAGGCGCAGCGGTCGGGCTGAACGGGGGGTTCGTGCACACA
GCCCAGCTTGGAGCGAACGACCTACACCGAACTGAGATACCTACAGCGTGAGCTATGAGAAAGCGCCACG
CTTCCCGAAGGGAGAAAGGCGGACAGGTATCCGGTAAGCGGCAGGGTCGGAACAGGAGAGCGCACGAGGG
AGCTTCCAGGGGGAAACGCCTGGTATCTTTATAGTCCTGTCGGGTTTCGCCACCTCTGACTTGAGCGTCG
ATTTTTGTGATGCTCGTCAGGGGGGCGGAGCCTATGGAAAAACGCCAGCAACGCGGCCTTTTTACGGTTC
CTGGCCTTTTGCTGGCCTTTTGCTCACATGTTCTTTCCTGCGTTATCCCCTGATTCTGTGGATAACCGTA
TTACCGCCATGCATTAGTTATTAATAGTAATCAATTACGGGGTCATTAGTTCATAGCCCATATATGGAGT
TCCGCGTTACATAACTTACGGTAAATGGCCCGCCTGGCTGACCGCCCAACGACCCCCGCCCATTGACGTC
AATAATGACGTATGTTCCCATAGTAACGCCAATAGGGACTTTCCATTGACGTCAATGGGTGGAGTATTTA
CGGTAAACTGCCCACTTGGCAGTACATCAAGTGTATCATATGCCAAGTACGCCCCCTATTGACGTCAATG
ACGGTAAATGGCCCGCCTGGCATTATGCCCAGTACATGACCTTATGGGACTTTCCTACTTGGCAGTACAT
CTACGTATTAGTCATCGCTATTACCATGGTGATGCGGTTTTGGCAGTACATCAATGGGCGTGGATAGCGG
TTTGACTCACGGGGATTTCCAAGTCTCCACCCCATTGACGTCAATGGGAGTTTGTTTTGGCACCAAAATC
AACGGGACTTTCCAAAATGTCGTAACAACTCCGCCCCATTGACGCAAATGGGCGGTAGGCGTGTACGGTG
GGAGGTCTATATAAGCAGAGCTGGTTTAGTGAACCGTCAGATCCGCTAGCGCTACCGGACTCAGATCTCG
AGCTCAAGCTTGCCACC
[516 nt withheld, positions 1348-1863]
CGGGATCCACCGGTCGCCACCATGGTGAGCAAGGGCGAGGAGCTGTTCACCGGGGTGGTGCCCATCCTGG
TCGAGCTGGACGGCGACGTAAACGGCCACAAGTTCAGCGTGTCCGGCGAGGGCGAGGGCGATGCCACCTA
CGGCAAGCTGACCCTGAAGCTGATCTGCACCACCGGCAAGCTGCCCGTGCCCTGGCCCACCCTCGTGACC
ACCCTGGGCTACGGCCTGCAGTGCTTCGCCCGCTACCCCGACCACATGAAGCAGCACGACTTCTTCAAGT
CCGCCATGCCCGAAGGCTACGTCCAGGAGCGCACCATCTTCTTCAAGGACGACGGCAACTACAAGACCCG
CGCCGAGGTGAAGTTCGAGGGCGACACCCTGGTGAACCGCATCGAGCTGAAGGGCATCGACTTCAAGGAG
GACGGCAACATCCTGGGGCACAAGCTGGAGTACAACTACAACAGCCACAACGTCTATATCACCGCCGACA
AGCAGAAGAACGGCATCAAGGCCAACTTCAAGATCCGCCACAACATCGAGGACGGCGGCGTGCAGCTCGC
CGACCACTACCAGCAGAACACCCCCATCGGCGACGGCCCCGTGCTGCTGCCCGACAACCACTACCTGAGC
TACCAGTCCGCCCTGAGCAAAGACCCCAACGAGAAGCGCGATCACATGGTCCTGCTGGAACGCGTGACCG
CCGCCGGGATCACTCTCGGCATGGACGAGCTGTACAAGTAAAGCGGCCGCGACTCTAGATCATAATCAGC
CATACCACATTTGTAGAGGTTTTACTTGCTTTAAAAAACCTCCCACACCTCCCCCTGAACCTGAAACATA
AAATGAATGCAATTGTTGTTGTTAACTTGTTTATTGCAGCTTATAATGGTTACAAATAAAGCAATAGCAT
CACAAATTTCACAAATAAAGCATTTTTTTCACTGCATTCTAGTTGTGGTTTGTCCAAACTCATCAATGTA
TCTTAAGGCGTAAATTGTAAGCGTTAATATTTTGTTAAAATTCGCGTTAAATTTTTGTTAAATCAGCTCA
TTTTTTAACCAATAGGCCGAAATCGGCAAAATCCCTTATAAATCAAAAGAATAGACCGAGATAGGGT
[37 nt withheld, positions 2981-3017]
AAAGAACGTGGACTCCAACGTCAAAGG
[49 nt withheld, positions 3045-3093]
T
[91 nt withheld, positions 3095-3185]
G
[124 nt withheld, positions 3187-3310]
CAGGTGGCACTTTTCGGGGAAATGTGCGCGGAACCCCTATTTGTTTATTTTTCTAAATACATTCAAATAT
GTATCCGCTCATGAGACAATAACCCTGATAAATGCTTCAATAATATTGAAAAAGGAAGAGTCCTGAGGCG
GAAAGAACCAGCTGTGGAATGTGTGTCAGTTAGGGTGTGGAAAGTCCCCAGGCTCCCCAGCAGGCAGAAG
TATGCAAAGCATGCATCTCAATTAGTCAGCAACCAGGTGTGGAAAGTCCCCAGGCTCCCCAGCAGGCAGA
AGTATGCAAAGCATGCATCTCAATTAGTCAGCAACCATAGTCCCGCCCCTAACTCCGCCCATCCCGCCCC
TAACTCCGCCCAGTTCCGCCCATTCTCCGCCCCATGGCTGACTAATTTTTTTTATTTATGCAGAGGCCGA
GGCCGCCTCGGCCTCTGAGCTATTCCAGAAGTAGTGAGGAGGCTTTTTTGGAGGCCTAGGCTTTTGCAAA
GATCGATCAAGAGACAGGATGAGGATCGTTTCGCATGATTGAACAAGATGGATTGCACGCAGGTTCTCCG
GCCGCTTGGGTGGAGAGGCTATTCGGCTATGACTGGGCACAACAGACAATCGGCTGCTCTGATGCCGCCG
TGTTCCGGCTGTCAGCGCAGGGGCGCCCGGTTCTTTTTGTCAAGACCGACCTGTCCGGTGCCCTGAATGA
ACTGCAAGACGAGGCAGCGCGGCTATCGTGGCTGGCCACGACGGGCGTTCCTTGCGCAGCTGTGCTCGAC
GTTGTCACTGAAGCGGGAAGGGACTGGCTGCTATTGGGCGAAGTGCCGGGGCAGGATCTCCTGTCATCTC
ACCTTGCTCCTGCCGAGAAAGTATCCATCATGGCTGATGCAATGCGGCGGCTGCATACGCTTGATCCGGC
TACCTGCCCATTCGACCACCAAGCGAAACATCGCATCGAGCGAGCACGTACTCGGATGGAAGCCGGTCTT
GTCGATCAGGATGATCTGGACGAAGAGCATCAGGGGCTCGCGCCAGCCGAACTGTTCGCCAGGCTCAAGG
CGAGCATGCCCGACGGCGAGGATCTCGTCGTGACCCATGGCGATGCCTGCTTGCCGAATATCATGGTGGA
AAATGGCCGCTTTTCTGGATTCATCGACTGTGGCCGGCTGGGTGTGGCGGACCGCTATCAGGACATAGCG
TTGGCTACCCGTGATATTGCTGAAGAGCTTGGCGGCGAATGGGCTGACCGCTTCCTCGTGCTTTACGGTA
TCGCCGCTCCCGATTCGCAGCGCATCGCCTTCTATCGCCTTCTTGACGAGTTCTTCTGAGCGGGACTCTG
GGGTTCGAAATGACCGACCAAGCGACGCCCAACCTGCCATCACGAGATTTCGATTCCACCGCCGCCTTCT
ATGAAAGGTTGGGCTTCGGAATCGTTTTCCGGGACGCCGGCTGGATGATCCTCCAGCGCGGGGATCTCAT
GCTGGAGTTCTTCGCCCACCCTAGGGGGAGGCTAACTGAAACACGGAAGGAGACAATACCGGAAGGAACC
CGCGCTATGACGGCAATAAAAAGACAGAATAAAACGCACGGTGTTGGGTCGTTTGTTCATAAACGCGGGG
TTCGGTCCCAGGGCTGGCACTCTGTCGATACCCCACCGAGACCCCATTGGGGCCAATACGCCCGCGTTTC
TTCCTTTTCCCCACCCCACCCCCCAAGTTCGGGTGAAGGCCCAGGGCTCGCAGCCAACGTCGGGGCGGCA
GGCCCTGCCATAGCCTCAGGTTACTCATATATACTTTAGATTGATTTAAAACTTCATTTTTAATTTAAAA
GGATCTAGGTGAAGATCCTTTTTGATAATCTCATGACCAAAATCCCTTAACGTGAGTTTTCGTTCCACTG
AGCGTCAGACCCCGTAGAAAAGATC
