>Addgene plasmid #86872 | pVENUS-N1-POLR2G-GFP | depositor partial sequence | sequence record 175238 | CMV-F
AGCAGAGCTGGTTTAGTGAACCGTCAGATCCGCTAGCGCTACCGGACTCAGATCTCGAGCTCAAGCTTGC
CACC
[516 nt withheld, positions 75-590]
CGGGATCCACCGGTCGCCACCATGGTGAGCAAGGGCGAGGAGCTGTTCACCGGGGTGGTGCCCATCCTGG
TCGAGCTGGACGGCGACGTAAACGGCCACAAGTTCAGCGTGTCCGGCGAGGGCGAGGGCGATGCCACCTA
CGGCAAGCTGACCCTGAAGCTGATCTGCACCACCGGCAAGCTGCCCGTGCCCTGGCCCACCCTCGTGACC
ACCCTGGGCTACGGCCTGCAGTGCTTCGCCCGCTACCCCGACCACATGAAGCAGCACGACTTCTTCAAGT
CCGCCATGCCCGAAGGCTACGTCCAGGAGCGCACCATCTTCTTCAAGGACGACGGCAACTACAAGACCCG
CGCCGAGGTGAAGTTCGAGGGCGACACCCTGGTGAACCGCATCGAGCTGAAGGGCATCGACTTCAAGGAG
GACGGCAACATCCTGGGGCACAAGCTGGAGTACAACTACAACAGCCACAACGTCTATATCACCGCCGACA
AGCAGAAGAACGGCATCAAGGCCAACTTCAAGATCC
